>Addgene plasmid #80923 | pCW57-MCS1-P2A-MCS2 (RFP) | addgene full sequence | sequence record 418760 | Addgene NGS Result
CCTCAATAGCCCTCAGCAAATTGTTCTGCTGCTGCACTATACCAGACAATAATTGTCTGGCCTGTACCGT
CAGCGTCATTGACGCTGCGCCCATAGTGCTTCCTGCTGCTCCCAAGAACCCAAGGAACAAAGCTCCTATT
CCCACTGCTCTTTTTTCTCTCTGCACCACTCTTCTCTTTGCCTTGGTGGGTGCTACTCCTAATGGTTCAA
TTTTTACTACTTTATATTTATATAATTCACTTCTCCAATTGTCCCTCATATCTCCTCCTCCAGGTCTGAA
GATCAGCGGCCGCTTGCTGTGCGGTGGTCTTACTTTTGTTTTGCTCTTCCTCTATCTTGTCTAAAGCTTC
CTTGGTGTCTTTTATCTCTATCCTTTGATGCACACAATAGAGGGTTGCTACTGTATTATATAATGATCTA
AGTTCTTCTGATCCTGTCTGAAGGGATGGTTGTAGCTGTCCCAGTATTTGTCTACAGCCTTCTGATGTTT
CTAACAGGCCAGGATTAACTGCGAATCGTTCTAGCTCCCTGCTTGCCCATACTATATGTTTTAATTTATA
TTTTTTCTTTCCCCCTGGCCTTAACCGAATTTTTTCCCATCGCGATCTAATTCTCCCCCGCTTAATACTG
ACGCTCTCGCACCCATCTCTCTCCTTCTAGCCTCCGCTAGTCAAAATTTTTGGCGTACTCACCAGTCGCC
GCCCCTCGCCTCTTGCCGTGCGCGCTTCAGCAAGCCGAGTCCTGCGTCGAGAGAGCTCCTCTGGTTTCCC
TTTCGCTTTCAAGTCCCTGTTCGGGCGCCACTGCTAGAGATTTTCCACACTGACTAAAAGGGTCTGAGGG
ATCTCTAGTTACCAGAGTCACACAACAGACGGGCACACACTACTTGAAGCACTCAAGGCAAGCTTTATTG
AGGCTTAAGCAGTGGGTTCCCTAGTTAGCCAGAGAGCTCCCAGGCTCAGATCTGGTCTAACCAGAGAGAC
CCGTTTATGTATCGAGCTAGGCACTTAAATACAATATCTCTGCAATGCGGCAATTCAGTGGTTCGTCCAA
TCCATGTCAGACCCGTCTGTTGCCTTCCTAATAAGGCACGATCGTACCACCTTACTTCCACCAATCGGCA
TGCACGGTGCTTTTTCTCTCCTTGTAAGGCATGTTGCTAACTCATCGTTACCATGTTGCAAGACTACAAG
AGTATTGCATAAGACTACATTAAGCTTGCAGCTCCAGCTTTTGTTCCCTTTAGTGAGGGTTAATTGCGCG
CTTGGCGTAATCATGGTCATAGCTGTTTCCTGTGTGAAATTGTTATCCGCTCACAATTCCACACAACATA
CGAGCCGGAAGCATAAAGTGTAAAGCCTGGGGTGCCTAATGAGTGAGCTAACTCACATTAATTGCGTTGC
GCTCACTGCCCGCTTTCCAGTCGGGAAACCTGTCGTGCCAGCTGCATTAATGAATCGGCCAACGCGCGGG
GAGAGGCGGTTTGCGTATTGGGCGCTCTTCCGCTTCCTCGCTCACTGACTCGCTGCGCTCGGTCGTTCGG
CTGCGGCGAGCGGTATCAGCTCACTCAAAGGCGGTAATACGGTTATCCACAGAATCAGGGGATAACGCAG
GAAAGAACATGTGAGCAAAAGGCCAGCAAAAGGCCAGGAACCGTAAAAAGGCCGCGTTGCTGGCGTTTTT
CCATAGGCTCCGCCCCCCTGACGAGCATCACAAAAATCGACGCTCAAGTCAGAGGTGGCGAAACCCGACA
GGACTATAAAGATACCAGGCGTTTCCCCCTGGAAGCTCCCTCGTGCGCTCTCCTGTTCCGACCCTGCCGC
TTACCGGATACCTGTCCGCCTTTCTCCCTTCGGGAAGCGTGGCGCTTTCTCATAGCTCACGCTGTAGGTA
TCTCAGTTCGGTGTAGGTCGTTCGCTCCAAGCTGGGCTGTGTGCACGAACCCCCCGTTCAGCCCGACCGC
TGCGCCTTATCCGGTAACTATCGTCTTGAGTCCAACCCGGTAAGACACGACTTATCGCCACTGGCAGCAG
CCACTGGTAACAGGATTAGCAGAGCGAGGTATGTAGGCGGTGCTACAGAGTTCTTGAAGTGGTGGCCTAA
CTACGGCTACACTAGAAGAACAGTATTTGGTATCTGCGCTCTGCTGAAGCCAGTTACCTTCGGAAAAAGA
GTTGGTAGCTCTTGATCCGGCAAACAAACCACCGCTGGTAGCGGTGGTTTTTTTGTTTGCAAGCAGCAGA
TTACGCGCAGAAAAAAAGGATCTCAAGAAGATCCTTTGATCTTTTCTACGGGGTCTGACGCTCAGTGGAA
CGAAAACTCACGTTAAGGGATTTTGGTCATGAGATTATCAAAAAGGATCTTCACCTAGATCCTTTTAAAT
TAAAAATGAAGTTTTAAATCAATCTAAAGTATATATGAGTAAACTTGGTCTGACAGTTACCAATGCTTAA
TCAGTGAGGCACCTATCTCAGCGATCTGTCTATTTCGTTCATCCATAGTTGCCTGACTCCCCGTCGTGTA
GATAACTACGATACGGGAGGGCTTACCATCTGGCCCCAGTGCTGCAATGATACCGCGAGACCCACGCTCA
CCGGCTCCAGATTTATCAGCAATAAACCAGCCAGCCGGAAGGGCCGAGCGCAGAAGTGGTCCTGCAACTT
TATCCGCCTCCATCCAGTCTATTAATTGTTGCCGGGAAGCTAGAGTAAGTAGTTCGCCAGTTAATAGTTT
GCGCAACGTTGTTGCCATTGCTACAGGCATCGTGGTGTCACGCTCGTCGTTTGGTATGGCTTCATTCAGC
TCCGGTTCCCAACGATCAAGGCGAGTTACATGATCCCCCATGTTGTGCAAAAAAGCGGTTAGCTCCTTCG
GTCCTCCGATCGTTGTCAGAAGTAAGTTGGCCGCAGTGTTATCACTCATGGTTATGGCAGCACTGCATAA
TTCTCTTACTGTCATGCCATCCGTAAGATGCTTTTCTGTGACTGGTGAGTACTCAACCAAGTCATTCTGA
GAATAGTGTATGCGGCGACCGAGTTGCTCTTGCCCGGCGTCAATACGGGATAATACCGCGCCACATAGCA
GAACTTTAAAAGTGCTCATCATTGGAAAACGTTCTTCGGGGCGAAAACTCTCAAGGATCTTACCGCTGTT
GAGATCCAGTTCGATGTAACCCACTCGTGCACCCAACTGATCTTCAGCATCTTTTACTTTCACCAGCGTT
TCTGGGTGAGCAAAAACAGGAAGGCAAAATGCCGCAAAAAAGGGAATAAGGGCGACACGGAAATGTTGAA
TACTCATACTCTTCCTTTTTCAATATTATTGAAGCATTTATCAGGGTTATTGTCTCATGAGCGGATACAT
ATTTGAAAGGCCTCCAAAAAAGCCTCCTCACTACTTCTGGAATAGCTCAGAGGCCGAGGCGGCCTCGGCC
TCTGCATAAATAAAAAAAATTAGTCAGCCATGGGGCGGAGAATGGGCGGAACTGGGCGGAGTTAGGGGCG
GGATGGGCGGAGTTAGGGGCGGGATAGCTAGAGCCAGACATGATAAGATACATTGATGAGTTTGGACAAA
CCACAACTAGAATGCAGTGAAAAAAATGCTTTATTTGTGAAATTTGTGATGCTATTGCTTTATTTGTAAC
CATTATAAGCTGCAATAAACAAGTTCCTCTCACTCTCTGATATTCATTTCTTTGCAAGTTATAAATACTG
AATAATAAGATGACATGAACTACTACTGCTAGAGATTTTCCACACTGACTAAAAGGGTCTGAGGGATCTC
TAGTTACCAGAGTCACACAACAGACGGGCACACACTACTTGAAGCACTCAAGGCAAGCTTTATTGAGGCT
TAAGCAGTGGGTTCCCTAGTTAGCCAGAGAGCTCCCAGGCTCAGATCTGGTCTAACCAGAGAGACCCAGT
ACAAGCAAAAAGCAGATCTTGTCTTCGTTGGGAGTGAATTAGCCCTTCCAGTCCCCCCTTTTCTTTTAAA
AAGTGGCTAAGATCTACAGCTGCCTTGTAAGTCATTGGTCTTAAAGGTACCTCTAGTCCGGACGCCGAGG
CGAAACAGGCGGGGAGGCGGCCCAAAGGGAGATCCGACTCGTCTGAGGGCGAAGGCGAAGACGCGGAAGA
GGCCGCAGAGCCGGCAGCAGGCCGCGGGAAGGAAGGTCCGCTGGATTGAGGGCCGAAGGGACGTAGCAGA
AGGACGTCCCGCGCAGAATCCAGGTGGCAACACAGGCGAGCAGCCATGGAAAGGACGTCAGCTTCCCCGA
CAACACCACGGAATTGTCAGTGCCCAACAGCCGAGCCCCTGTCCAGCAGCGGGCAAGGCAGGCGGCGATG
AGTTCCGCCGTGGCAATAGGGAGGGGGAAAGCGAAAGTCCCGGAAAGGAGCTGACAGGTGGTGGCAATGC
CCCAACCAGTGGGGGTTGCGTCAGCAAACACAGTGCACACCACGCCACGTTGCCTGACAACGGGCCACAA
CTCCTCATAAAGAGACAGCAACCAGGATTTATACAAGGAGGAGAAAATGAAAGCCATACGGGAAGCAATA
GCATGATACAAAGGCATTAAAGCAGCGTATCCACATAGCGTAAAAGGAGCAACATAGTTAAGAATACGAT
ATCTTGGATCGATCCTTACTTAGTTACCCGGGGAGCATGTCAAGGTCAAAATCGTCAAGAGCGTCAGCAG
GCAGCATATCAAGGTCAAAGTCGTCAAGGGCATCGGCTGGGAGCATGTCTAAGTCAAAATCGTCAAGGGC
GTCGGTCGGCCCGCCGCTTTCGCACTTTAGCTGTTTCTCCAGGCCACATATGATTAGTTCCAGGCCGAAA
AGGAAGGCAGGTTCGGCTCCCTGCCGGTCGAACAGCTCAATTGCTTGTCTCAGAAGTGGGGGCATAGAAT
CGGTGGTAGGTGTCTCTCTTTCCTCTTTTGCTACTTGATGCTCCTGTTCCTCCAATACGCAGCCCAGTGT
AAAGTGGCCCACGGCGGACAGAGCGTACAGTGCGTTCTCCAGGGAGAAGCCTTGCTGACACAGGAACGCG
AGCTGATTTTCCAGGGTTTCGTACTGTTTCTCTGTTGGGCGGGTGCCGAGATGCACTTTAGCCCCGTCGC
GATGTGAGAGGAGAGCACAGCGGTATGACTTGGCGTTGTTCCGCAGAAAGTCTTGCCATGACTCGCCTTC
CAGGGGGCAGAAGTGGGTATGATGCCTGTCCAGCATCTCGATTGGCAGGGCATCGAGCAGGGCCCGCTTG
TTCTTCACGTGCCAGTACAGGGTAGGCTGCTCAACTCCCAGCTTTTGAGCGAGTTTCCTTGTCGTCAGGC
CTTCGATACCGACACCATTGAGTAATTCCAGAGCTCCGTTTATGACTTTGCTCTTGTCCAGTCTAGACAT
TGGACCAGGGTTTTCTTCAACATCACCACAAGTGAGGAGAGAACCTCTACCTTCTCCGCTTCCTTCGAAT
CTGTGCCCCAGTTTGCTAGGGAGGTCGCAGTACTTGGCCACAGCCATCTCGTGCTGCTCGACGTAGGTCT
CTTTGTCGGCCTCCTTGATTCTTTCCAGTCTGTGGTCCACGAAGTGGAAGCCGGGCATCTTGAGGTTCTT
AGCGGGTTTCTTGGATCTGTATGTGGTCTTGAAGGAGCAGTGCAGGTAGCCCCCGCCCACGAGCTTCAGG
GCCATCTGGCTGTGGCCTCTCAGGCCGCCGTCAGCGGGGTACAGCATCTCGGTGTTGGCCTCCCAGCCGC
GTGTTTTCTTCTGCATCACAGGGCCGTTGGATGGGAAGTTCACCCCGTTGATCTTGACGTTGTAGATGAT
GCAGCCGTTCTGGAAGCTGGTGTCCTGGGTAGCGGTCAGCACGCCCCCGTCTTCGTATGTGGTGATTCTC
TCCCATGTGAAGCCCTCAGGGAAGGACTGCTTAAAGAAGTCGGGGATGCCCTGGGTGTGGTTGATGAAGG
CTTTGCTGCCGTACATGAAGCTGGTAGCCAGGATGTCGAAGGCGAAGGGGAGAGGGCCGCCCTCGACCAC
CTTGATCTTCATGGTCTGGGTGCCCTCGTAGGGCTTGCCTTCGCCCTCGGATGTGCACTTGAAGTGGTGG
TTGTTCACGGTGCCCTCCATGTACAGCTTCATGTGCATGTTCTCCTTGATCAGCTCGCTCATGGTGGCCG
CGCGCGGGTGAATTGCTGGGGAGAGAGGTCGGTGATTCGGTCAACGAGGGAGCCGACTGCCGACGTGCGC
TCCGGAGGCTTGCAGAATGCGGAACACCGCGCGGGCAGGAACAGGGCCCACACTACCGCCCCACACCCCG
CCTCCCGCACCGCCCCTTCCCGGCCGCTGCTCTCGGCGCGCCCTGCTGAGCAGCCGCTATTGGCCACAGC
CCATCGCGGTCGGCGCGCTGCCATTGCTCCCTGGCGCTGTCCGTCTGCGAGGGTACTAGTGAGACGTGCG
GCTTCCGTTTGTCACGTCCGGCACGCCGCGAACCGCAAGGAACCTTCCCGACTTAGGGGCGGAGCAGGAA
GCGTCGCCGGGGGGCCCACAAGGGTAGCGGCGAAGATCCGGGTGACGCTGCGAACGGACGTGAAGAATGT
GCGAGACCCAGGGTCGGCGCCGCTGCGTTTCCCGGAACCACGCCCAGAGCAGCCGCGTCCCTGCGCAAAC
CCAGGGCTGCCTTGGAAAAGGCGCAACCCCAACCCCGGATCCTGTACAACGCGTCTGCAGCCTAGGACCG
GGGTTTTCTTCCACGTCTCCTGCTTGCTTTAACAGAGAGAAGTTCGTGGCTCCGGAACCGGTGTCGACGA
ATTCGCTAGCCAATTCTCCAGGCGATCTGACGGTTCACTAAACGAGCTCTGCTTATATAGGCCTCCCACC
GTACACGCCTACCTCGACATACGTTCTCTATCACTGATAGGGAGTAAACTCGACATACGTTCTCTATCAC
TGATAGGGATAAACTCGACATACGTTCTCTATCACTGATAGGGAGTAAACTCGACATACGTTCTCTATCA
CTGATAGGGAGTAAACTCGACATACGTTCTCTATCACTGATAGGGAGTAAACTCGACATCGTTCTCTATC
ACTGATAGGGAGTAAACTCGACATACGTTCTCTATCACTGATAGGGAGTAAACTCGACATATCGATTCGC
GGCCAAAGTGGATCTCTGCTGTCCCTGTAATAAACCCGAAAATTTTGAATTTTTGTAATTTGTTTTTGTA
ATTCTTTAGTTTGTATGTCTGTTGCTATTATGTCTACTATTCTTTCCCCTGCACTGTACCCCCCAATCCC
CCCTTTTCTTTTAAAATTGTGGATGAATACTGCCATTTGTCTCGAGGTCGAGAATTGTCCCCTCGGGGTT
GGGAGGTGGGTCTGAAACGATAATGGTGAATATCCCTGCCTAACTCTATTCACTATAGAAAGTACAGCAA
AAACTATTCTTAAACCTACCAAGCCTCCTACTATCATTATGAATAATTTTATATACCACAGCCAATTTGT
TATGTTAAACCAATTCCACAAACTTGCCCATTTATCTAATTCCAATAATTCTTGTTCATTCTTTTCTTGC
TGGTTTTGCGATTCTTCAATTAAGGAGTGTATTAAGCTTGTGTAATTGTTAATTTCTCTGTCCCACTCCA
TCCAGGTCGTGTGATTCCAAATCTGTTCCAGAGATTTATTACTCCAACTAGCATTCCAAGGCACAGCAGT
GGTGCAAATGAGTTTTCCAGAGCAACCCCAAATCCCCAGGAGCTGTTGATCCTTTAGGTATCTTTCCACA
GCCAGGATTCTTGCCTGGAGCTGCTTGATGCCCCAGACTGTGAGTTGCAACAGATGCTGTTGCG
Features (pLannotate 1.2.2; 26 found; start..end, strand, type, name):
    283..646     -  CDS            HIV-1 gag (fragment): gag protein from human immunodeficiency virus 1; gag
    630..755     -  misc_feature   HIV-1 Ψ: packaging signal of human immunodeficiency virus type 1
    802..982     -  LTR            5' LTR (truncated): truncated 5' long terminal repeat (LTR) from HIV-1
    983..1209    -  promoter       RSV promoter: Rous sarcoma virus enhancer/promoter
   1237..1255    -  promoter       T3 promoter: promoter for bacteriophage T3 RNA polymerase
   1300..1316    -  protein_bind   lac operator: The lac repressor binds to the lac operator to inhibit transcription in E. coli. This inhibition can be relieved by adding lactose or isopropyl-β-D-thiogalactopyranoside (IPTG). lac repressor encoded by lacI
   1324..1354    -  promoter       lac promoter: promoter for the E. coli lac operon
   1369..1390    -  protein_bind   CAP binding site: CAP binding activates transcription in the presence of cAMP. E. coli catabolite activator protein
   1403..1495    -  CDS            lacI (fragment): lac repressor; lacI; The lac repressor binds to the lac operator to inhibit transcription in E. coli. This inhibition can be relieved by adding lactose or isopropyl-β-D-thiogalactopyranoside (IPTG).
   1678..2266    -  rep_origin     ori: high-copy-number ColE1/pMB1/pBR322/pUC origin of replication
   2437..3297    -  CDS            AmpR: β-lactamase; bla; confers resistance to ampicillin, carbenicillin, and related antibiotics
   3298..3361    -  promoter       AmpR promoter: bla
   3369..3504    -  rep_origin     SV40 ori: SV40 origin of replication
   3544..3665    -  polyA_signal   SV40 poly(A) signal: SV40 polyadenylation signal
   3737..3970    -  LTR            3' LTR (ΔU3): self-inactivating 3' long terminal repeat (LTR) from HIV-1
   3972..4043    -  CDS            nef (fragment): NEF_HV1Z2 - Experimental evidence at protein level: Swiss-Prot protein existence level 1. Extracellular Nef protein targets CD4(+) T-lymphocytes for apoptosis by interacting with CXCR4 surface receptors. From Human immunodeficiency virus type 1 group M subtype D (isolate Z2/CDC-Z34) (HIV-1).
   4069..4617    -  misc_feature   WPRE (fragment): woodchuck hepatitis virus posttranscriptional regulatory element
   4653..4763    -  CDS            VP48: 3 tandem repeats of the minimal activation domain of herpes simplex virus VP16 (Cheng et al., 2013)
   4693..5390    -  CDS            rtTA3 (fragment): reverse tetracycline transactivator 3 activates expression from Tet-responsive promoters in the presence of doxycycline
   5460..6152    -  CDS            TurboRFP: TurboRFP is a basic (constitutively fluorescent) orange fluorescent protein published in 2007, derived from Entacmaea quadricolor. It has low acid sensitivity.
   6176..6686    -  promoter       hPGK promoter: human phosphoglycerate kinase 1 promoter
   6714..6770    -  CDS            P2A: 2A peptide from porcine teschovirus-1 polyprotein Eukaryotic ribosomes fail to insert a peptide bond between the Gly and Pro residues, yielding separate polypeptides.
   6811..7125    -  promoter       tight TRE promoter: Tet-responsive promoter PTight, consisting of seven tet operator sequences followed by the minimal CMV promoter
   7179..7296    -  misc_feature   cPPT/CTS: central polypurine tract and central termination sequence of HIV-1
   7337..7361    -  CDS            Rev (fragment): human immunodeficiency virus 1 (HIV-1) Rev protein; rev; enhances nuclear export of unspliced and incompletely spliced viral mRNAs
   7738..137     -  misc_feature   RRE (across the origin): The Rev response element (RRE) of HIV-1 allows for Rev-dependent mRNA export from the nucleus to the cytoplasm.
