[The description below was written by a language model from this plasmid's Addgene catalogue record and pLannotate feature annotations shown in this document.]
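Description:
pCW57-MCS1-P2A-MCS2 (RFP) is an empty, all-in-one doxycycline-inducible lentiviral backbone of 7,834 bp derived from pCW57.1. It was made from the parental pCW57-MCS1-2A-MCS2 vector by replacing the puromycin resistance gene with TurboRFP. In bacteria it replicates from a high-copy ColE1/pUC-type origin and is selected with ampicillin through the β-lactamase gene. The lentiviral framework has a third-generation, self-inactivating design. An RSV promoter fused to a truncated HIV-1 5' LTR drives genomic RNA production in packaging cells. It is followed by the Ψ packaging signal with a gag fragment, the Rev response element, the cPPT/CTS, a WPRE fragment and a ΔU3 3' LTR. An SV40 polyadenylation signal and SV40 origin lie downstream of the 3' LTR.

The payload consists of two transcription units in the same orientation. The first is a tight TRE promoter (seven tet operators upstream of a minimal CMV promoter). It is followed by two multiple cloning sites flanking a P2A peptide, so that one gene, or two genes joined in frame through P2A, can be inserted by restriction cloning. Two genes cloned this way are expressed as separate polypeptides from a single inducible transcript. The second unit is a constitutive human PGK promoter driving TurboRFP, followed by a reverse tetracycline transactivator annotated as an rtTA3 fragment with VP16-derived activation repeats. The feature table does not annotate the element linking the two coding sequences. Because the transactivator is carried on the same provirus, a single transduction makes cells responsive to doxycycline. There is no mammalian drug-resistance marker, so transduced cells are identified or sorted by their red-orange fluorescence. The vector is intended for regulated expression of one or two transgenes in mammalian cells.
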