Addgene plasmid #80923: pCW57-MCS1-P2A-MCS2 (RFP)
Purpose: (Empty Backbone) All-in-one doxycycline inducible lentiviral vector for expression of one or two genes using the P2A self-cleaving peptide.
Depositing lab: Adam Karpf. Depositing organization: University of Nebraska Medical Center. Publication: Pan-Cancer Analyses Reveal Genomic Features of FOXM1 Overexpression in Cancer. Barger CJ, Branick C, Chee L, Karpf AR. Cancers (Basel). 2019 Feb 21;11(2). pii: cancers11020251. doi: 10.3390/cancers11020251. PubMed 30795624.
Backbone
  Vector backbone: pCW57.1
  Backbone manufacturer: Broad Insitute
  Backbone size (bp): 7834
  Modifications to backbone: pCW57-MCS1-2A-MCS2 was modified by replacing puromycin with turbo RFP.
  Vector type: Mammalian Expression, Lentiviral ; Doxycycline inducible; P2A Self Cleaving Peptide; Turbo RFP reporter
  Promoter: TRE
  Selectable markers: RFP
Growth in bacteria
  Bacterial resistance: Ampicillin, 100 μg/mL
  Growth temperature: 37°C
  Growth strain: NEB Stable
  Copy number: Unknown
Gene/Insert
  Cloning method: Restriction Enzyme
  Sequencing primers: 5′ pCW57.MCS_Seq_F CGTATGTCGAGGTAGGCGTG
Terms and licenses: Academic/Nonprofit Terms; Industry Terms: Not Available to Industry
How to cite: pCW57-MCS1-P2A-MCS2 (RFP) was a gift from Adam Karpf (Addgene plasmid # 80923 ; http://n2t.net/addgene:80923 ; RRID:Addgene_80923)
