>Addgene plasmid #80923 | pCW57-MCS1-P2A-MCS2 (RFP) | addgene partial sequence | sequence record 157971 | mKate2-TurboRFP-R 5'-TGAAGTGGTGGTTGTTCACG-3'
CTTCATGTGCATGTTCTCCTTGATCAGCTCGCTCATGGTGGCCGCGCGCGGGTGAATTGCTGGGGAGAGA
GGTCGGTGATTCGGTCAACGAGGGAGCCGACTGCCGACGTGCGCTCCGGAGGCTTGCAGAATGCGGAACA
CCGCGCGGGCAGGAACAGGGCCCACACTACCGCCCCACACCCCGCCTCCCGCACCGCCCCTTCCCGGCCG
CTGCTCTCGGCGCGCCCTGCTGAGCAGCCGCTATTGGCCACAGCCCATCGCGGTCGGCGCGCTGCCATTG
CTCCCTGGCGCTGTCCGTCTGCGAGGGTACTAGTGAGACGTGCGGCTTCCGTTTGTCACGTCCGGCACGC
CGCGAACCGCAAGGAACCTTCCCGACTTAGGGGCGGAGCAGGAAGCGTCGCCGGGGGGCCCACAAGGGTA
GCGGCGAAGATCCGGGTGACGCTGCGAACGGACGTGAAGAATGTGCGAGACCCAGGGTCGGCGCCGCTGC
GTTTCCCGGAACCACGCCCAGAGCAGCCGCGTCCCTGCGCAAACCCAGGGCTGCCTTGGAAAAGGCGCAA
CCCCAACCCCGGATCCTGTACAACGCGTCTGCAGCCTAGGACCGGGGTTTTCTTCCACGTCTCCTGCTTG
CTTTAACAGAGAGAAGTTCGTGGCTCCGGAACCGGTGTCGACGAATTCGCTAGCCAATTCTCCAGGCGAT
CTGACGGTTCACTAAACGAGCTCTGCTTATATAGGCCTCCCACCGTACACGCCTACCTCGACATACGTTC
TCTATCACTGATAGGGAGTAAACTCGACATACGTTCTCTATCACTGATAGGGATAAACTCGACATACGTT
CTCTATCACTGATAGGGAGTAAACTCGACATACGTTCTCTATCACTGATAGGGAGTAAACTCGACATACG
TTCTCTATCACTGATAGGGAGTAAACTCGACATCGTTCTCTATCACTGATAGGGAGTAAACTCGA
